LOCUS       Exported 6612 bp ds-DNA circular SYN 12-MAY-2021
DEFINITION  Intersectional viral expression of oScarlet in cells expressing both
            Cre AND Flp.
ACCESSION   .
VERSION     .
KEYWORDS    pAAV-Ef1a-Con/Fon-oScarlet
SOURCE      synthetic DNA construct
  ORGANISM  synthetic DNA construct
REFERENCE   1 (bases 1 to 6612)
  AUTHORS   Fenno LE, Ramakrishnan C, Kim YS, Evans KE, Lo M, Vesuna S, Inoue M,
            Cheung KYM, Yuen E, Pichamoorthy N, Hong ASO, Deisseroth K
  TITLE     Comprehensive Dual- and Triple-Feature Intersectional Single-Vector
            Delivery of Diverse Functional Payloads to Cells of Behaving
            Mammals.
  JOURNAL   Neuron. 2020 Jun 20. pii: S0896-6273(20)30432-3. doi:
            10.1016/j.neuron.2020.06.003.
  PUBMED    32574559
REFERENCE   2 (bases 1 to 6612)
  AUTHORS   .
  TITLE     Direct Submission
  JOURNAL   Exported May 12, 2021 from SnapGene Server 1.1.58
            http://www.snapgene.com
FEATURES             Location/Qualifiers
     source          1..6612
                     /organism="synthetic DNA construct"
                     /mol_type="other DNA"
     repeat_region   1..141
                     /label=AAV2 ITR
                     /note="inverted terminal repeat of adeno-associated virus
                     serotype 2"
     repeat_region   12..141
                     /label=AAV2 ITR
     promoter        242..1419
                     /label=EF-1-alpha promoter
                     /note="strong constitutive promoter for human elongation
                     factor EF-1-alpha"
     intron          473..1410
                     /label=EF-1-alpha intron A
                     /note="intron upstream of the start codon of human
                     EF-1-alpha"
     primer_bind     1367..1387
                     /label=EF1a-F
                     /note="Human elongation factor-1a promoter, forward primer"
     protein_bind    1426..1459
                     /label=lox2272
                     /bound_moiety="Cre recombinase"
                     /note="Cre-mediated recombination occurs in the 8-bp core
                     sequence (GGATACTT). lox2272 sites are compatible with each
                     other, but incompatible with loxP or loxN sites (Lee and
                     Saito, 1988)."
     protein_bind    1510..1543
                     /label=loxN
                     /bound_moiety="Cre recombinase"
                     /note="Cre-mediated recombination occurs in the 8-bp core
                     sequence (GTATACCT). loxN sites are compatible with each
                     other, but incompatible with loxP or lox2272 sites."
     primer_bind     1624..1642
                     /label=mCherry-R
                     /note="mCherry, reverse primer"
     regulatory      1772..1781
                     /regulatory_class="other"
                     /note="vertebrate consensus sequence for strong initiation
                     of translation (Kozak, 1987)"
     protein_bind    complement(1786..1819)
                     /label=lox2272
                     /bound_moiety="Cre recombinase"
                     /note="Cre-mediated recombination occurs in the 8-bp core
                     sequence (GGATACTT). lox2272 sites are compatible with each
                     other, but incompatible with loxP or loxN sites (Lee and
                     Saito, 1988)."
     protein_bind    complement(1870..1903)
                     /label=loxN
                     /bound_moiety="Cre recombinase"
                     /note="Cre-mediated recombination occurs in the 8-bp core
                     sequence (GTATACCT). loxN sites are compatible with each
                     other, but incompatible with loxP or lox2272 sites."
     primer_bind     complement(2314..2333)
                     /label=mCherry-F
                     /note="mCherry, forward primer"
     misc_feature    2739..3327
                     /label=WPRE
                     /note="woodchuck hepatitis virus posttranscriptional
                     regulatory element"
     primer_bind     complement(2792..2812)
                     /label=WPRE-R
                     /note="WPRE, reverse primer"
     CDS             complement(3210..3221)
                     /codon_start=1
                     /product="Factor Xa recognition and cleavage site"
                     /label=Factor Xa site
                     /translation="IEGR"
     polyA_signal    3359..3835
                     /label=hGH poly(A) signal
                     /note="human growth hormone polyadenylation signal"
     primer_bind     complement(3558..3577)
                     /label=hGH-PA-R
                     /note="Human growth hormone terminator, reverse primer"
     repeat_region   3875..4015
                     /label=AAV2 ITR
                     /note="inverted terminal repeat of adeno-associated virus
                     serotype 2"
     repeat_region   3875..4004
                     /label=AAV2 ITR
     rep_origin      4090..4545
                     /direction=RIGHT
                     /label=f1 ori
                     /note="f1 bacteriophage origin of replication; arrow
                     indicates direction of (+) strand synthesis"
     primer_bind     complement(4177..4196)
                     /label=F1ori-R
                     /note="F1 origin, reverse primer"
     primer_bind     4387..4408
                     /label=F1ori-F
                     /note="F1 origin, forward primer"
     primer_bind     complement(4562..4581)
                     /label=pRS-marker
                     /note="pRS vectors, use to sequence yeast selectable
                     marker"
     primer_bind     4681..4703
                     /label=pGEX 3'
                     /note="pGEX vectors, reverse primer"
     primer_bind     complement(4741..4759)
                     /label=pBRforEco
                     /note="pBR322 vectors, upsteam of EcoRI site, forward
                     primer"
     promoter        4827..4931
                     /gene="bla"
                     /label=AmpR promoter
     CDS             4932..5792
                     /codon_start=1
                     /gene="bla"
                     /product="beta-lactamase"
                     /label=AmpR
                     /note="confers resistance to ampicillin, carbenicillin, and
                     related antibiotics"
                     /translation="MSIQHFRVALIPFFAAFCLPVFAHPETLVKVKDAEDQLGARVGYI
                     ELDLNSGKILESFRPEERFPMMSTFKVLLCGAVLSRIDAGQEQLGRRIHYSQNDLVEYS
                     PVTEKHLTDGMTVRELCSAAITMSDNTAANLLLTTIGGPKELTAFLHNMGDHVTRLDRW
                     EPELNEAIPNDERDTTMPVAMATTLRKLLTGELLTLASRQQLIDWMEADKVAGPLLRSA
                     LPAGWFIADKSGAGERGSRGIIAALGPDGKPSRIVVIYTTGSQATMDERNRQIAEIGAS
                     LIKHW"
     primer_bind     complement(5150..5169)
                     /label=Amp-R
                     /note="Ampicillin resistance gene, reverse primer"
     rep_origin      5963..6551
                     /direction=RIGHT
                     /label=ori
                     /note="high-copy-number ColE1/pMB1/pBR322/pUC origin of
                     replication"
     primer_bind     6452..6471
                     /label=pBR322ori-F
                     /note="pBR322 origin, forward primer"
ORIGIN
        1 cctgcaggca gctgcgcgct cgctcgctca ctgaggccgc ccgggcaaag cccgggcgtc
       61 gggcgacctt tggtcgcccg gcctcagtga gcgagcgagc gcgcagagag ggagtggcca
      121 actccatcac taggggttcc tgcggccgca cgcgtaagct ttgcaaagat ggataaagtt
      181 ttaaacagag aggaatcttt gcagctaatg gaccttctag gtcttgaaag gagtgggaat
      241 tggctccggt gcccgtcagt gggcagagcg cacatcgccc acagtccccg agaagttggg
      301 gggaggggtc ggcaattgaa ccggtgccta gagaaggtgg cgcggggtaa actgggaaag
      361 tgatgtcgtg tactggctcc gcctttttcc cgagggtggg ggagaaccgt atataagtgc
      421 agtagtcgcc gtgaacgttc tttttcgcaa cgggtttgcc gccagaacac aggtaagtgc
      481 cgtgtgtggt tcccgcgggc ctggcctctt tacgggttat ggcccttgcg tgccttgaat
      541 tacttccact ggctgcagta cgtgattctt gatcccgagc ttcgggttgg aagtgggtgg
      601 gagagttcga ggccttgcgc ttaaggagcc ccttcgcctc gtgcttgagt tgaggcctgg
      661 cctgggcgct ggggccgccg cgtgcgaatc tggtggcacc ttcgcgcctg tctcgctgct
      721 ttcgataagt ctctagccat ttaaaatttt tgatgacctg ctgcgacgct ttttttctgg
      781 caagatagtc ttgtaaatgc gggccaagat ctgcacactg gtatttcggt ttttggggcc
      841 gcgggcggcg acggggcccg tgcgtcccag cgcacatgtt cggcgaggcg gggcctgcga
      901 gcgcggccac cgagaatcgg acgggggtag tctcaagctg gccggcctgc tctggtgcct
      961 ggcctcgcgc cgccgtgtat cgccccgccc tgggcggcaa ggctggcccg gtcggcacca
     1021 gttgcgtgag cggaaagatg gccgcttccc ggccctgctg cagggagctc aaaatggagg
     1081 acgcggcgct cgggagagcg ggcgggtgag tcacccacac aaaggaaaag ggcctttccg
     1141 tcctcagccg tcgcttcatg tgactccacg gagtaccggg cgccgtccag gcacctcgat
     1201 tagttctcga gcttttggag tacgtcgtct ttaggttggg gggaggggtt ttatgcgatg
     1261 gagtttcccc acactgagtg ggtggagact gaagttaggc cagcttggca cttgatgtaa
     1321 ttctccttgg aatttgccct ttttgagttt ggatcttggt tcattctcaa gcctcagaca
     1381 gtggttcaaa gtttttttct tccatttcag gtgtcgtgag gatccataac ttcgtatagg
     1441 atactttata cgaagttatg tagctggagc aatttgaaaa gattgttgta ttacctctag
     1501 ctgcgcttaa taacttcgta tagtatacct tatacgaagt tatgtcgacc ctcctgtact
     1561 cacctggagc cgtacatgaa ctgaggggac aggatgtccc aggagaaggg cagggggcca
     1621 cccttggtca ccttcagctt ggcggtctgg gtgccctcgt aggggcggcc ctcgccctcg
     1681 ccctcgatct cgaactcgtg gccgttcatg gagccctcca tgtgcacctt gaaccgcatg
     1741 aactccttga tcactgcctc gcccttgctc accatggtgg ctagcataac ttcgtataaa
     1801 gtatcctata cgaagttatt tgccttaacc cagaaattat cactgttatt ctttagatag
     1861 gtgcaaagaa taacttcgta taaggtatac tatacgaagt tatggtaccg aagttcctat
     1921 tcttcaaata gtataggaac ttcaattgtt attggtgcaa agaatcactt ccttaagtct
     1981 ttatactgcc caggaagttc ctattcttca aaaggtatag gaacttcggc gcgccttact
     2041 tgtacagctc gtccatgccg ccggtggagt ggcggccctc ggagcgttcg tactgttcca
     2101 ccacggtgta gtcctcgttg tgggaggtga tgtccaactt gcggtccacg ttgtaggcgc
     2161 cgggcatctg cacgggcttc ttggccttgt aggtggtctt gaagtccgcc aggtagcgcc
     2221 cgccgtcctt caggcgcagg gccatcttaa tgtcgccctt cagcacgccg tcctcggggt
     2281 acaaccgctc ggtggacgct tcccagccca ttgtcttctt ctgcattacg gggccgtcag
     2341 gagggaagtt ggtgccgcgg agcttcacct tgtagatcag ggtgccgtcc tccagggagg
     2401 tgtcctgggt cacggtcacg gcgccgccgt cctcgaagtt catcacgcgg tcccacttga
     2461 agccctcggg gaaggactgc ttatagtagt cggggatgtc ggcggggtgc ttggtgaagg
     2521 ccctgtggga cgacatgact taaccagtta accatgttct ctgaacatga gaagggctgg
     2581 ccactctcca tctagagaag ttcctatact atttgaagaa taggaacttc ttgccttaac
     2641 ccagaaatta tcactgttat tctttagaat agtgcaaaga gaagttccta taccttttga
     2701 agaataggaa cttcgaattc gatatcaagc ttatcgataa tcaacctctg gattacaaaa
     2761 tttgtgaaag attgactggt attcttaact atgttgctcc ttttacgcta tgtggatacg
     2821 ctgctttaat gcctttgtat catgctattg cttcccgtat ggctttcatt ttctcctcct
     2881 tgtataaatc ctggttgctg tctctttatg aggagttgtg gcccgttgtc aggcaacgtg
     2941 gcgtggtgtg cactgtgttt gctgacgcaa cccccactgg ttggggcatt gccaccacct
     3001 gtcagctcct ttccgggact ttcgctttcc ccctccctat tgccacggcg gaactcatcg
     3061 ccgcctgcct tgcccgctgc tggacagggg ctcggctgtt gggcactgac aattccgtgg
     3121 tgttgtcggg gaaatcatcg tcctttcctt ggctgctcgc ctatgttgcc acctggattc
     3181 tgcgcgggac gtccttctgc tacgtccctt cggccctcaa tccagcggac cttccttccc
     3241 gcggcctgct gccggctctg cggcctcttc cgcgtcttcg ccttcgccct cagacgagtc
     3301 ggatctccct ttgggccgcc tccccgcatc gataccgagc gctgctcgag agatctacgg
     3361 gtggcatccc tgtgacccct ccccagtgcc tctcctggcc ctggaagttg ccactccagt
     3421 gcccaccagc cttgtcctaa taaaattaag ttgcatcatt ttgtctgact aggtgtcctt
     3481 ctataatatt atggggtgga ggggggtggt atggagcaag gggcaagttg ggaagacaac
     3541 ctgtagggcc tgcggggtct attgggaacc aagctggagt gcagtggcac aatcttggct
     3601 cactgcaatc tccgcctcct gggttcaagc gattctcctg cctcagcctc ccgagttgtt
     3661 gggattccag gcatgcatga ccaggctcag ctaatttttg tttttttggt agagacgggg
     3721 tttcaccata ttggccaggc tggtctccaa ctcctaatct caggtgatct acccaccttg
     3781 gcctcccaaa ttgctgggat tacaggcgtg aaccactgct cccttccctg tccttctgat
     3841 tttgtaggta accacgtgcg gaccgagcgg ccgcaggaac ccctagtgat ggagttggcc
     3901 actccctctc tgcgcgctcg ctcgctcact gaggccgggc gaccaaaggt cgcccgacgc
     3961 ccgggctttg cccgggcggc ctcagtgagc gagcgagcgc gcagctgcct gcaggggcgc
     4021 ctgatgcggt attttctcct tacgcatctg tgcggtattt cacaccgcat annnnnnnnn
     4081 nnnnnnnnnn nnnnnnnnnn nnnnnnnnnn nnnnnnnnnn nnnnnnnnnn nnnnnnnnnn
     4141 nnnnnnnnnn nnnnnnnnnn nnnnnnnnnn nnnnnnnnnn nnnnnnnnnn nnnnnnnnnn
     4201 nnnnnnnnnn nnncnnnnnn nnnnnnnnnn nnnnnnnnnn nnnnnnnnnn nnnnnnnnnn
     4261 nnnnnnnnnn nnnnnnnnnn nnnnnnnnnn nnnnnnnnnn nnnnnnnnnn nnnnnnnnnn
     4321 nnnnnnnnnn nnnnnnnnnn nnnnnnnnnn nnnnnccttt gacgttggag tccacgttct
     4381 ttaatagtgg actcttgttc caaactggaa caacactcaa ccctatctcg ggctattctt
     4441 ttgatttata agggattttg ccgatttcgg cctattggtt aaaaaatgag ctgatttaac
     4501 aaaaatttaa cgcgaatttt aacaaaatat taacgtttac aattttatgg tgcactctca
     4561 gtacaatctg ctctgatgcc gcatagttaa gccagccccg acacccgcca acacccgctg
     4621 acgcgccctg acgggcttgt ctgctcccgg catccgctta cagacaagct gtgaccgtct
     4681 ccgggagctg catgtgtcag aggttttcac cgtcatcacc gaaacgcgcg agacgaaagg
     4741 gcctcgtgat acgcctattt ttataggtta atgtcatgat aataatggtt tcttagacgt
     4801 caggtggcac ttttcgggga aatgtgcgcg gaacccctat ttgtttattt ttctaaatac
     4861 attcaaatat gtatccgctc atgagacaat aaccctgata aatgcttcaa taatattgaa
     4921 aaaggaagag tatgagtatt caacatttcc gtgtcgccct tattcccttt tttgcggcat
     4981 tttgccttcc tgtttttgct cacccagaaa cgctggtgaa agtaaaagat gctgaagatc
     5041 agttgggtgc acgagtgggt tacatcgaac tggatctcaa cagcggtaag atccttgaga
     5101 gttttcgccc cgaagaacgt tttccaatga tgagcacttt taaagttctg ctatgtggcg
     5161 cggtattatc ccgtattgac gccgggcaag agcaactcgg tcgccgcata cactattctc
     5221 agaatgactt ggttgagtac tcaccagtca cagaaaagca tcttacggat ggcatgacag
     5281 taagagaatt atgcagtgct gccataacca tgagtgataa cactgcggcc aacttacttc
     5341 tgacaacgat cggaggaccg aaggagctaa ccgctttttt gcacaacatg ggggatcatg
     5401 taactcgcct tgatcgttgg gaaccggagc tgaatgaagc cataccaaac gacgagcgtg
     5461 acaccacgat gcctgtagca atggcaacaa cgttgcgcaa actattaact ggcgaactac
     5521 ttactctagc ttcccggcaa caattaatag actggatgga ggcggataaa gttgcaggac
     5581 cacttctgcg ctcggccctt ccggctggct ggtttattgc tgataaatct ggagccggtg
     5641 agcgtgggtc tcgcggtatc attgcagcac tggggccaga tggtaagccc tcccgtatcg
     5701 tagttatcta cacgacgggg agtcaggcaa ctatggatga acgaaataga cagatcgctg
     5761 agataggtgc ctcactgatt aagcattggt aactgtcaga ccaagtttac tcatatatac
     5821 tttagattga tttaaaactt catttttaat ttaaaaggat ctaggtgaag atcctttttg
     5881 ataatctcat gaccaaaatc ccttaacgtg agttttcgtt ccactgagcg tcagaccccg
     5941 tagaaaagat caaaggatct tcttgagatc ctttttttct gcgcgtaatc tgctgcttgc
     6001 aaacaaaaaa accaccgcta ccagcggtgg tttgtttgcc ggatcaagag ctaccaactc
     6061 tttttccgaa ggtaactggc ttcagcagag cgcagatacc aaatactgtc cttctagtgt
     6121 agccgtagtt aggccaccac ttcaagaact ctgtagcacc gcctacatac ctcgctctgc
     6181 taatcctgtt accagtggct gctgccagtg gcgataagtc gtgtcttacc gggttggact
     6241 caagacgata gttaccggat aaggcgcagc ggtcgggctg aacggggggt tcgtgcacac
     6301 agcccagctt ggagcgaacg acctacaccg aactgagata cctacagcgt gagctatgag
     6361 aaagcgccac gcttcccgaa gggagaaagg cggacaggta tccggtaagc ggcagggtcg
     6421 gaacaggaga gcgcacgagg gagcttccag ggggaaacgc ctggtatctt tatagtcctg
     6481 tcgggtttcg ccacctctga cttgagcgtc gatttttgtg atgctcgtca ggggggcgga
     6541 gcctatggaa aaacgccagc aacgcggcct ttttacggtt cctggccttt tgctggcctt
     6601 ttgctcacat gt
//
