>Addgene plasmid #137136 | pAAV-Ef1a-Con/Fon-oScarlet | addgene full sequence | sequence record 272678 | Addgene NGS Result
CCTGCAGGCAGCTGCGCGCTCGCTCGCTCACTGAGGCCGCCCGGGCGTCGGGCGACCTTTGGTCGCCCGG
CCTCAGTGAGCGAGCGAGCGCGCAGAGAGGGAGTGGCCAACTCCATCACTAGGGGTTCCTGCGGCCGCAC
GCGTAAGCTTTGCAAAGATGGATAAAGTTTTAAACAGAGAGGAATCTTTGCAGCTAATGGACCTTCTAGG
TCTTGAAAGGAGTGGGAATTGGCTCCGGTGCCCGTCAGTGGGCAGAGCGCACATCGCCCACAGTCCCCGA
GAAGTTGGGGGGAGGGGTCGGCAATTGAACCGGTGCCTAGAGAAGGTGGCGCGGGGTAAACTGGGAAAGT
GATGTCGTGTACTGGCTCCGCCTTTTTCCCGAGGGTGGGGGAGAACCGTATATAAGTGCAGTAGTCGCCG
TGAACGTTCTTTTTCGCAACGGGTTTGCCGCCAGAACACAGGTAAGTGCCGTGTGTGGTTCCCGCGGGCC
TGGCCTCTTTACGGGTTATGGCCCTTGCGTGCCTTGAATTACTTCCACCTGGCTGCAGTACGTGATTCTT
GATCCCGAGCTTCGGGTTGGAAGTGGGTGGGAGAGTTCGAGGCCTTGCGCTTAAGGAGCCCCTTCGCCTC
GTGCTTGAGTTGAGGCCTGGCCTGGGCGCTGGGGCCGCCGCGTGCGAATCTGGTGGCACCTTCGCGCCTG
TCTCGCTGCTTTCGATAAGTCTCTAGCCATTTAAAATTTTTGATGACCTGCTGCGACGCTTTTTTTCTGG
CAAGATAGTCTTGTAAATGCGGGCCAAGATCTGCACACTGGTATTTCGGTTTTTGGGGCCGCGGGCGGCG
ACGGGGCCCGTGCGTCCCAGCGCACATGTTCGGCGAGGCGGGGCCTGCGAGCGCGGCCACCGAGAATCGG
ACGGGGGTAGTCTCAAGCTGGCCGGCCTGCTCTGGTGCCTGGCCTCGCGCCGCCGTGTATCGCCCCGCCC
TGGGCGGCAAGGCTGGCCCGGTCGGCACCAGTTGCGTGAGCGGAAAGATGGCCGCTTCCCGGCCCTGCTG
CAGGGAGCTCAAAATGGAGGACGCGGCGCTCGGGAGAGCGGGCGGGTGAGTCACCCACACAAAGGAAAAG
GGCCTTTCCGTCCTCAGCCGTCGCTTCATGTGACTCCACGGAGTACCGGGCGCCGTCCAGGCACCTCGAT
TAGTTCTCGAGCTTTTGGAGTACGTCGTCTTTAGGTTGGGGGGAGGGGTTTTATGCGATGGAGTTTCCCC
ACACTGAGTGGGTGGAGACTGAAGTTAGGCCAGCTTGGCACTTGATGTAATTCTCCTTGGAATTTGCCCT
TTTTGAGTTTGGATCTTGGTTCATTCTCAAGCCTCAGACAGTGGTTCAAAGTTTTTTTCTTCCATTTCAG
GTGTCGTGAGGATCCATAACTTCGTATAGGATACTTTATACGAAGTTATGTAGCTGGAGCAATTTGAAAA
GATTGTTGTATTACCTCTAGCTGCGCTTAATAACTTCGTATAGTATACCTTATACGAAGTTATGTCGACC
CTCCTGTACTCACCTGGAGCCGTACATGAACTGAGGGGACAGGATGTCCCAGGAGAAGGGCAGGGGGCCA
CCCTTGGTCACCTTCAGCTTGGCGGTCTGGGTGCCCTCGTAGGGGCGGCCCTCGCCCTCGCCCTCGATCT
CGAACTCGTGGCCGTTCATGGAGCCCTCCATGTGCACCTTGAACCGCATGAACTCCTTGATCACTGCCTC
GCCCTTGCTCACCATGGTGGCTAGCATAACTTCGTATAAAGTATCCTATACGAAGTTATTTGCCTTAACC
CAGAAATTATCACTGTTATTCTTTAGATAGGTGCAAAGAATAACTTCGTATAAGGTATACTATACGAAGT
TATGGTACCGAAGTTCCTATTCTTCAAATAGTATAGGAACTTCAATTGTTATTGGTGCAAAGAATCACTT
CCTTAAGTCTTTATACTGCCCAGGAAGTTCCTATTCTTCAAAAGGTATAGGAACTTCGGCGCGCCTTACT
TGTACAGCTCGTCCATGCCGCCGGTGGAGTGGCGGCCCTCGGAGCGTTCGTACTGTTCCACCACGGTGTA
GTCCTCGTTGTGGGAGGTGATGTCCAACTTGCGGTCCACGTTGTAGGCGCCGGGCATCTGCACGGGCTTC
TTGGCCTTGTAGGTGGTCTTGAAGTCCGCCAGGTAGCGCCCGCCGTCCTTCAGGCGCAGGGCCATCTTAA
TGTCGCCCTTCAGCACGCCGTCCTCGGGGTACAACCGCTCGGTGGACGCTTCCCAGCCCATTGTCTTCTT
CTGCATTACGGGGCCGTCAGGAGGGAAGTTGGTGCCGCGGAGCTTCACCTTGTAGATCAGGGTGCCGTCC
TCCAGGGAGGTGTCCTGGGTCACGGTCACGGCGCCGCCGTCCTCGAAGTTCATCACGCGGTCCCACTTGA
AGCCCTCGGGGAAGGACTGCTTATAGTAGTCGGGGATGTCGGCGGGGTGCTTGGTGAAGGCCCTGTGGGA
CGACATGACTTAACCAGTTAACCATGTTCTCTGAACATGAGAAGGGCTGGCCACTCTCCATCTAGAGAAG
TTCCTATACTATTTGAAGAATAGGAACTTCTTGCCTTAACCCAGAAATTATCACTGTTATTCTTTAGAAT
AGTGCAAAGAGAAGTTCCTATACCTTTTGAAGAATAGGAACTTCGAATTCGATATCAAGCTTATCGATAA
TCAACCTCTGGATTACAAAATTTGTGAAAGATTGACTGGTATTCTTAACTATGTTGCTCCTTTTACGCTA
TGTGGATACGCTGCTTTAATGCCTTTGTATCATGCTATTGCTTCCCGTATGGCTTTCATTTTCTCCTCCT
TGTATAAATCCTGGTTGCTGTCTCTTTATGAGGAGTTGTGGCCCGTTGTCAGGCAACGTGGCGTGGTGTG
CACTGTGTTTGCTGACGCAACCCCCACTGGTTGGGGCATTGCCACCACCTGTCAGCTCCTTTCCGGGACT
TTCGCTTTCCCCCTCCCTATTGCCACGGCGGAACTCATCGCCGCCTGCCTTGCCCGCTGCTGGACAGGGG
CTCGGCTGTTGGGCACTGACAATTCCGTGGTGTTGTCGGGGAAATCATCGTCCTTTCCTTGGCTGCTCGC
CTATGTTGCCACCTGGATTCTGCGCGGGACGTCCTTCTGCTACGTCCCTTCGGCCCTCAATCCAGCGGAC
CTTCCTTCCCGCGGCCTGCTGCCGGCTCTGCGGCCTCTTCCGCGTCTTCGCCTTCGCCCTCAGACGAGTC
GGATCTCCCTTTGGGCCGCCTCCCCGCATCGATACCGAGCGCTGCTCGAGAGATCTACGGGTGGCATCCC
TGTGACCCCTCCCCAGTGCCTCTCCTGGCCCTGGAAGTTGCCACTCCAGTGCCCACCAGCCTTGTCCTAA
TAAAATTAAGTTGCATCATTTTGTCTGACTAGGTGTCCTTCTATAATATTATGGGGTGGAGGGGGGTGGT
ATGGAGCAAGGGGCAAGTTGGGAAGACAACCTGTAGGGCCTGCGGGGTCTATTGGGAACCAAGCTGGAGT
GCAGTGGCACAATCTTGGCTCACTGCAATCTCCGCCTCCTGGGTTCAAGCGATTCTCCTGCCTCAGCCTC
CCGAGTTGTTGGGATTCCAGGCATGCATGACCAGGCTCAGCTAATTTTTGTTTTTTTGGTAGAGACGGGG
TTTCACCATATTGGCCAGGCTGGTCTCCAACTCCTAATCTCAGGTGATCTACCCACCTTGGCCTCCCAAA
TTGCTGGGATTACAGGCGTGAACCACTGCTCCCTTCCCTGTCCTTCTGATTTTGTAGGTAACCACGTGCG
GACCGAGCGGCCGCAGGAACCCCTAGTGATGGAGTTGGCCACTCCCTCTCTGCGCGCTCGCTCGCTCACT
GAGGCCGGGCGACCAAAGGTCGCCCGACGCCCGGGCTTTGCCCGGGCGGCCTCAGTGAGCGAGCGAGCGC
GCAGCTGCCTGCAGGGGCGCCTGATGCGGTATTTTCTCCTTACGCATCTGTGCGGTATTTCACACCGCAT
A
[95 nt withheld, positions 4062-4156]
T
[46 nt withheld, positions 4158-4203]
C
[141 nt withheld, positions 4205-4345]
CCTTTGACGTTGGAGTCCACGTTCTTTAATAGTGGACTCTTGTTCCAAACTGGAACAACACTCAACTCTA
TCTCGGGCTATTCTTTTGATTTATAAGGGATTTTGCCGATTTCGGTCTATTGGTTAAAAAATGAGCTGAT
TTAACAAAAATTTAACGCGAATTTTAACAAAATATTAACGTTTACAATTTTATGGTGCACTCTCAGTACA
ATCTGCTCTGATGCCGCATAGTTAAGCCAGCCCCGACACCCGCCAACACCCGCTGACGCGCCCTGACGGG
CTTGTCTGCTCCCGGCATCCGCTTACAGACAAGCTGTGACCGTCTCCGGGAGCTGCATGTGTCAGAGGTT
TTCACCGTCATCACCGAAACGCGCGAGACGAAAGGGCCTCGTGATACGCCTATTTTTATAGGTTAATGTC
ATGATAATAATGGTTTCTTAGACGTCAGGTGGCACTTTTCGGGGAAATGTGCGCGGAACCCCTATTTGTT
TATTTTTCTAAATACATTCAAATATGTATCCGCTCATGAGACAATAACCCTGATAAATGCTTCAATAATA
TTGAAAAAGGAAGAGTATGAGTATTCAACATTTCCGTGTCGCCCTTATTCCCTTTTTTGCGGCATTTTGC
CTTCCTGTTTTTGCTCACCCAGAAACGCTGGTGAAAGTAAAAGATGCTGAAGATCAGTTGGGTGCACGAG
TGGGTTACATCGAACTGGATCTCAACAGCGGTAAGATCCTTGAGAGTTTTCGCCCCGAAGAACGTTTTCC
AATGATGAGCACTTTTAAAGTTCTGCTATGTGGCGCGGTATTATCCCGTATTGACGCCGGGCAAGAGCAA
CTCGGTCGCCGCATACACTATTCTCAGAATGACTTGGTTGAGTACTCACCAGTCACAGAAAAGCATCTTA
CGGATGGCATGACAGTAAGAGAATTATGCAGTGCTGCCATAACCATGAGTGATAACACTGCGGCCAACTT
ACTTCTGACAACGATCGGAGGACCGAAGGAGCTAACCGCTTTTTTGCACAACATGGGGGATCATGTAACT
CGCCTTGATCGTTGGGAACCGGAGCTGAATGAAGCCATACCAAACGACGAGCGTGACACCACGATGCCTG
TAGCAATGGCAACAACGTTGCGCAAACTATTAACTGGCGAACTACTTACTCTAGCTTCCCGGCAACAATT
AATAGACTGGATGGAGGCGGATAAAGTTGCAGGACCACTTCTGCGCTCGGCCCTTCCGGCTGGCTGGTTT
ATTGCTGATAAATCTGGAGCCGGTGAGCGTGGGTCTCGCGGTATCATTGCAGCACTGGGGCCAGATGGTA
AGCCCTCCCGTATCGTAGTTATCTACACGACGGGGAGTCAGGCAACTATGGATGAACGAAATAGACAGAT
CGCTGAGATAGGTGCCTCACTGATTAAGCATTGGTAACTGTCAGACCAAGTTTACTCATATATACTTTAG
ATTGATTTAAAACTTCATTTTTAATTTAAAAGGATCTAGGTGAAGATCCTTTTTGATAATCTCATGACCA
AAATCCCTTAACGTGAGTTTTCGTTCCACTGAGCGTCAGACCCCGTAGAAAAGATCAAAGGATCTTCTTG
AGATCCTTTTTTTCTGCGCGTAATCTGCTGCTTGCAAACAAAAAAACCACCGCTACCAGCGGTGGTTTGT
TTGCCGGATCAAGAGCTACCAACTCTTTTTCCGAAGGTAACTGGCTTCAGCAGAGCGCAGATACCAAATA
CTGTTCTTCTAGTGTAGCCGTAGTTAGGCCACCACTTCAAGAACTCTGTAGCACCGCCTACATACCTCGC
TCTGCTAATCCTGTTACCAGTGGCTGCTGCCAGTGGCGATAAGTCGTGTCTTACCGGGTTGGACTCAAGA
CGATAGTTACCGGATAAGGCGCAGCGGTCGGGCTGAACGGGGGGTTCGTGCACACAGCCCAGCTTGGAGC
GAACGACCTACACCGAACTGAGATACCTACAGCGTGAGCTATGAGAAAGCGCCACGCTTCCCGAAGGGAG
AAAGGCGGACAGGTATCCGGTAAGCGGCAGGGTCGGAACAGGAGAGCGCACGAGGGAGCTTCCAGGGGGA
AACGCCTGGTATCTTTATAGTCCTGTCGGGTTTCGCCACCTCTGACTTGAGCGTCGATTTTTGTGATGCT
CGTCAGGGGGGCGGAGCCTATGGAAAAACGCCAGCAACGCGGCCTTTTTACGGTTCCTGGCCTTTTGCTG
GCCTTTTGCTCACATGT
Features (pLannotate 1.2.2; 23 found; start..end, strand, type, name):
     12..39      +  repeat_region  AAV2 ITR (fragment): inverted terminal repeat of adeno-associated virus serotype 2 inverted
     68..95      +  repeat_region  AAV2 ITR (fragment): inverted terminal repeat of adeno-associated virus serotype 2 inverted
    158..224     +  CDS            small t antigen (fragment): SV40 (simian virus 40) small t antigen
    231..1409    +  promoter       EF-1α promoter: strong constitutive promoter for human elongation factor EF-1α
   1416..1449    +  protein_bind   lox2272: Cre-mediated recombination occurs in the 8-bp core sequence (GGATACTT). lox2272 sites are compatible with each other, but incompatible with loxP or loxN sites (Lee and Saito, 1988). Cre recombinase
   1500..1533    +  protein_bind   loxN: Cre-mediated recombination occurs in the 8-bp core sequence (GTATACCT). loxN sites are compatible with each other, but incompatible with loxP or lox2272 sites. Cre recombinase
   1553..1765    -  CDS            mScarlet (fragment): mScarlet is a basic (constitutively fluorescent) red fluorescent protein published in 2016, derived from synthetic construct. It has moderate acid sensitivity.
   1776..1809    -  protein_bind   lox2272: Cre-mediated recombination occurs in the 8-bp core sequence (GGATACTT). lox2272 sites are compatible with each other, but incompatible with loxP or loxN sites (Lee and Saito, 1988). Cre recombinase
   1810..1859    -  intron         β-globin intron (fragment): internally truncated intron from human β-globin
   1860..1893    -  protein_bind   loxN: Cre-mediated recombination occurs in the 8-bp core sequence (GTATACCT). loxN sites are compatible with each other, but incompatible with loxP or lox2272 sites. Cre recombinase
   2029..2526    -  CDS            mScarlet (fragment): mScarlet is a basic (constitutively fluorescent) red fluorescent protein published in 2016, derived from synthetic construct. It has moderate acid sensitivity.
   2621..2671    -  intron         β-globin intron (fragment): internally truncated intron from human β-globin
   2705..2729    +  misc_feature   MCS (fragment): pBluescript multiple cloning site
   2729..3317    +  misc_feature   WPRE: woodchuck hepatitis virus posttranscriptional regulatory element
   3349..3825    +  polyA_signal   hGH poly(A) signal: human growth hormone polyadenylation signal
   3865..4005    +  repeat_region  AAV2 ITR: inverted terminal repeat of adeno-associated virus serotype 2 inverted
   4010..4061    -  misc_feature   bom (fragment): basis of mobility region from pBR322
   4080..4535    +  rep_origin     f1 ori (sequence partly withheld): f1 bacteriophage origin of replication; arrow indicates direction of (+) strand synthesis
   4536..4585    -  misc_feature   bom (fragment): basis of mobility region from pBR322
   4687..4722    -  CDS            rop (fragment): Rop protein, which maintains plasmids at low copy number; rop
   4817..4921    +  promoter       AmpR promoter: bla
   4922..5782    +  CDS            AmpR: β-lactamase; bla; confers resistance to ampicillin, carbenicillin, and related antibiotics
   5953..6541    +  rep_origin     ori: high-copy-number ColE1/pMB1/pBR322/pUC origin of replication
