[The description below was written by a language model from this plasmid's Addgene catalogue record, the feature table of its GenBank file and pLannotate feature annotations shown in this document.]
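Description:
pAAV-Ef1a-Con/Fon-oScarlet is an AAV2-based transfer plasmid of about 6.6 kb from the INTRSECT 2.0 toolkit. It is designed to express the red fluorescent protein oScarlet only in cells that contain both Cre and Flp recombinases. The expression cassette sits between two AAV2 inverted terminal repeats, which allow it to be packaged into recombinant AAV particles. Outside the ITRs, the bacterial backbone carries a high-copy ColE1/pUC-type origin, an f1 origin and the beta-lactamase gene for ampicillin selection.

Transcription is driven by the human EF-1α promoter with its first intron. It is supported downstream by a WPRE, which enhances transcript stability and expression, and by the human growth hormone polyadenylation signal. The reporter, an mScarlet derivative recorded as carrying an E95D change, is split into two fragments, both annotated on the reverse strand and therefore non-functional in the starting state. The first fragment, which is preceded by a Kozak sequence, is bracketed by oppositely oriented pairs of lox2272 and loxN sites. This is a double-floxed inverted arrangement in which Cre flips the segment and locks it into the sense orientation. The second, larger fragment is expected from the Con/Fon design to be inverted in the same way by Flp, although neither feature table annotates the FRT-type sites. Short β-globin intron fragments adjoin the coding pieces, consistent with an intervening intron that houses the residual recombinase sites and is spliced out to rejoin the open reading frame once both segments are correctly oriented.

The vector is used for intersectional labelling of cell populations defined by two genetic or anatomical features, typically in mammalian brain. The two sequence records differ by about ten bases, and the sequenced version shows only a fragmentary left ITR.
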