Addgene plasmid #137136: pAAV-Ef1a-Con/Fon-oScarlet
Purpose: Intersectional viral expression of oScarlet in cells expressing both Cre AND Flp
Depositing lab: Karl Deisseroth & INTRSECT 2.0 Project. Publication: Comprehensive Dual- and Triple-Feature Intersectional Single-Vector Delivery of Diverse Functional Payloads to Cells of Behaving Mammals. Fenno LE, Ramakrishnan C, Kim YS, Evans KE, Lo M, Vesuna S, Inoue M, Cheung KYM, Yuen E, Pichamoorthy N, Hong ASO, Deisseroth K. Neuron. 2020 Jun 20. pii: S0896-6273(20)30432-3. doi: 10.1016/j.neuron.2020.06.003. PubMed 32574559.
Backbone
  Vector backbone: AAV2-EF1a-WPRE
  Backbone size w/o insert (bp): 5300
  Vector type: AAV, Cre/Lox, Synthetic Biology ; Flp/FRT
Growth in bacteria
  Bacterial resistance: Ampicillin, 100 μg/mL
  Growth temperature: 37°C
  Growth strain: NEB Stable
  Copy number: High Copy
Gene/Insert
  Gene/Insert name: Con/Fon-oScarlet
  Species: Synthetic; Prokaryotic
  Insert size (bp): 1300
  Mutation: E95D
  Promoter: EF1a
  Cloning method: Restriction Enzyme; 5′ cloning site BamHI (unknown if destroyed); 3′ cloning site EcoRI (unknown if destroyed)
  Sequencing primers: 5′ TGGAATTTGCCCTTTTTGAG; 3′ GGGCCACAACTCCTCATAAA
Terms and licenses: Academic/Nonprofit Terms; Industry Terms: - Not Available to Industry
Depositor comments: Additional sequencing primers: Intron 1F GGGACGACATGACTTAACCAG; Intron 1R CCAGCCCTTCTCATGTTCAG
How to cite: pAAV-Ef1a-Con/Fon-oScarlet was a gift from Karl Deisseroth & INTRSECT 2.0 Project (Addgene plasmid # 137136 ; http://n2t.net/addgene:137136 ; RRID:Addgene_137136) For viral preps, please replace (Addgene plasmid # 137136) in the above sentence with: (Addgene viral prep # 137136-AAV8)
