>Addgene plasmid #137136 | pAAV-Ef1a-Con/Fon-oScarlet | depositor partial sequence | sequence record 264982 | Promoter through WPRE
AAGCTTTGCAAAGATGGATAAAGTTTTAAACAGAGAGGAATCTTTGCAGCTAATGGACCTTCTAGGTCTT
GAAAGGAGTGGGAATTGGCTCCGGTGCCCGTCAGTGGGCAGAGCGCACATCGCCCACAGTCCCCGAGAAG
TTGGGGGGAGGGGTCGGCAATTGAACCGGTGCCTAGAGAAGGTGGCGCGGGGTAAACTGGGAAAGTGATG
TCGTGTACTGGCTCCGCCTTTTTCCCGAGGGTGGGGGAGAACCGTATATAAGTGCAGTAGTCGCCGTGAA
CGTTCTTTTTCGCAACGGGTTTGCCGCCAGAACACAGGTAAGTGCCGTGTGTGGTTCCCGCGGGCCTGGC
CTCTTTACGGGTTATGGCCCTTGCGTGCCTTGAATTACTTCCACTGGCTGCAGTACGTGATTCTTGATCC
CGAGCTTCGGGTTGGAAGTGGGTGGGAGAGTTCGAGGCCTTGCGCTTAAGGAGCCCCTTCGCCTCGTGCT
TGAGTTGAGGCCTGGCCTGGGCGCTGGGGCCGCCGCGTGCGAATCTGGTGGCACCTTCGCGCCTGTCTCG
CTGCTTTCGATAAGTCTCTAGCCATTTAAAATTTTTGATGACCTGCTGCGACGCTTTTTTTCTGGCAAGA
TAGTCTTGTAAATGCGGGCCAAGATCTGCACACTGGTATTTCGGTTTTTGGGGCCGCGGGCGGCGACGGG
GCCCGTGCGTCCCAGCGCACATGTTCGGCGAGGCGGGGCCTGCGAGCGCGGCCACCGAGAATCGGACGGG
GGTAGTCTCAAGCTGGCCGGCCTGCTCTGGTGCCTGGCCTCGCGCCGCCGTGTATCGCCCCGCCCTGGGC
GGCAAGGCTGGCCCGGTCGGCACCAGTTGCGTGAGCGGAAAGATGGCCGCTTCCCGGCCCTGCTGCAGGG
AGCTCAAAATGGAGGACGCGGCGCTCGGGAGAGCGGGCGGGTGAGTCACCCACACAAAGGAAAAGGGCCT
TTCCGTCCTCAGCCGTCGCTTCATGTGACTCCACGGAGTACCGGGCGCCGTCCAGGCACCTCGATTAGTT
CTCGAGCTTTTGGAGTACGTCGTCTTTAGGTTGGGGGGAGGGGTTTTATGCGATGGAGTTTCCCCACACT
GAGTGGGTGGAGACTGAAGTTAGGCCAGCTTGGCACTTGATGTAATTCTCCTTGGAATTTGCCCTTTTTG
AGTTTGGATCTTGGTTCATTCTCAAGCCTCAGACAGTGGTTCAAAGTTTTTTTCTTCCATTTCAGGTGTC
GTGAGGATCCATAACTTCGTATAGGATACTTTATACGAAGTTATGTAGCTGGAGCAATTTGAAAAGATTG
TTGTATTACCTCTAGCTGCGCTTAATAACTTCGTATAGTATACCTTATACGAAGTTATGTCGACCCTCCT
GTACTCACCTGGAGCCGTACATGAACTGAGGGGACAGGATGTCCCAGGAGAAGGGCAGGGGGCCACCCTT
GGTCACCTTCAGCTTGGCGGTCTGGGTGCCCTCGTAGGGGCGGCCCTCGCCCTCGCCCTCGATCTCGAAC
TCGTGGCCGTTCATGGAGCCCTCCATGTGCACCTTGAACCGCATGAACTCCTTGATCACTGCCTCGCCCT
TGCTCACCATGGTGGCTAGCATAACTTCGTATAAAGTATCCTATACGAAGTTATTTGCCTTAACCCAGAA
ATTATCACTGTTATTCTTTAGATAGGTGCAAAGAATAACTTCGTATAAGGTATACTATACGAAGTTATGG
TACCGAAGTTCCTATTCTTCAAATAGTATAGGAACTTCAATTGTTATTGGTGCAAAGAATCACTTCCTTA
AGTCTTTATACTGCCCAGGAAGTTCCTATTCTTCAAAAGGTATAGGAACTTCGGCGCGCCTTACTTGTAC
AGCTCGTCCATGCCGCCGGTGGAGTGGCGGCCCTCGGAGCGTTCGTACTGTTCCACCACGGTGTAGTCCT
CGTTGTGGGAGGTGATGTCCAACTTGCGGTCCACGTTGTAGGCGCCGGGCATCTGCACGGGCTTCTTGGC
CTTGTAGGTGGTCTTGAAGTCCGCCAGGTAGCGCCCGCCGTCCTTCAGGCGCAGGGCCATCTTAATGTCG
CCCTTCAGCACGCCGTCCTCGGGGTACAACCGCTCGGTGGACGCTTCCCAGCCCATTGTCTTCTTCTGCA
TTACGGGGCCGTCAGGAGGGAAGTTGGTGCCGCGGAGCTTCACCTTGTAGATCAGGGTGCCGTCCTCCAG
GGAGGTGTCCTGGGTCACGGTCACGGCGCCGCCGTCCTCGAAGTTCATCACGCGGTCCCACTTGAAGCCC
TCGGGGAAGGACTGCTTATAGTAGTCGGGGATGTCGGCGGGGTGCTTGGTGAAGGCCCTGTGGGACGACA
TGACTTAACCAGTTAACCATGTTCTCTGAACATGAGAAGGGCTGGCCACTCTCCATCTAGAGAAGTTCCT
ATACTATTTGAAGAATAGGAACTTCTTGCCTTAACCCAGAAATTATCACTGTTATTCTTTAGAATAGTGC
AAAGAGAAGTTCCTATACCTTTTGAAGAATAGGAACTTCGAATTCGATATCAAGCTTATCGATAATCAAC
CTCTGGATTACAAAATTTGTGAAAGATTGACTGGTATTCTTAACTATGTTGCTCCTTTTACGCTATGTGG
ATACGCTGCTTTAATGCCTTTGTATCATGCTATTGCTTCCCGTATGGCTTTCATTTTCTCCTCCTTGTAT
AAATCCTGGTTGCTGTCTCTTTATGAGGAGTTGTGGCCCGTTGTCAGGCAACGTGGCGTGGTGTGCACTG
TGTTTGCTGACGCAACCCCCACTGGTTGGGGCATTGCCACCACCTGTCAGCTCCTTTCCGGGACTTTCGC
TTTCCCCCTCCCTATTGCCACGGCGGAACTCATCGCCGCCTGCCTTGCCCGCTGCTGGACAGGGGCTCGG
CTGTTGGGCACTGACAATTCCGTGGTGTTGTCGGGGAAATCATCGTCCTTTCCTTGGCTGCTCGCCTATG
TTGCCACCTGGATTCTGCGCGGGACGTCCTTCTGCTACGTCCCTTCGGCCCTCAATCCAGCGGACCTTCC
TTCCCGCGGCCTGCTGCCGGCTCTGCGGCCTCTTCCGCGTCTTCGCCTTCGCCCTCAGACGAGTCGGATC
TCCCTTTGGGCCGCCTCCCCGCATCGATACCG
